>Addgene plasmid #91222 | pTC436 | addgene full sequence | sequence record 182470 | Addgene NGS Result
CACCCATGACCAAAATCCCTTAACGTGAGTTACGCGTCGTTCCACTGAGCGTCAGACCCCGTAGAAAAGA
TCAAAGGATCTTCTTGAGATCCTTTTTTTCTGCGCGTAATCTGCTGCTTGCAAACAAAAAAACCACCGCT
ACCAGCGGTGGTTTGTTTGCCGGATCAAGAGCTACCAACTCTTTTTCCGAAGGTAACTGGCTTCAGCAGA
GCGCAGATACCAAATACTGTTCTTCTAGTGTAGCCGTAGTTAGGCCACCACTTCAAGAACTCTGTAGCAC
CGCCTACATACCTCGCTCTGCTAATCCTGTTACCAGTGGCTGCTGCCAGTGGCGATAAGTCGTGTCTTAC
CGGGTTGGACTCAAGACGATAGTTACCGGATAAGGCGCAGCGGTCGGGCTGAACGGGGGGTTCGTGCACA
CAGCCCAGCTTGGAGCGAACGACCTACACCGAACTGAGATACCTACAGCGTGAGCTATGAGAAAGCGCCA
CGCTTCCCGAAGGGAGAAAGGCGGACAGGTATCCGGTAAGCGGCAGGGTCGGAACAGGAGAGCGCACGAG
GGAGCTTCCAGGGGGAAACGCCTGGTATCTTTATAGTCCTGTCGGGTTTCGCCACCTCTGACTTGAGCGT
CGATTTTTGTGATGCTCGTCAGGGGGGCGGAGCCTATGGAAAAACGCCAGCAACGCGGCCTTTTTACGGT
TCCTGGCCTTTTGCTGGCCTTTTGCTCACATGTTCTTTCCTGCGTTATCCCCTGATTCTGTGGATAACCG
TATTACCGCCTTTGAGTGAGCTGATACCGCTCGCCGCAGCCGAACGACCGAGCGCAGCGAGTCAGTGAGC
GAGGAAGCGGGAGAGCGCCCATATGCGCACTCCTCGCATGCGGCGCGCCGATCTGCAGGCGCGCCTGCAG
TGCAGCGTGACCCGGTCGTGCCCCTCTCTAGAGATAATGAGCATTGCATGTCTAAGTTATAAAAAATTAC
CACATATTTTTTTTGTCACACTTGTTTGAAGTGCAGTTTATCTATCTTTATACATATATTTAAACTTTAC
TCTACGAATAATATAATCTATAGTACTACAATAATATCAGTGTTTTAGAGAATCATATAAATGAACAGTT
AGACATGGTCTAAAGGACAATTGAGTATTTTGACAACAGGACTCTACAGTTTTATCTTTTTAGTGTGCAT
GTGTTCTCCTTTTTTTTTGCAAATAGCTTCACCTATATAATACTTCATCCATTTTATTAGTACATCCATT
TAGGGTTTAGGGTTAATGGTTTTTATAGACTAATTTTTTTAGTACATCTATTTTATTCTATTTTAGCCTC
TAAATTAAGAAAACTAAAACTCTATTTTAGTTTTTTTATTTAATAATTTAGATATAAAATAGAATAAAAT
AAAGTGACTAAAAATTAAACAAATACCCTTTAAGAAATTAAAAAAACTAAGGAAACATTTTTCTTGTTTC
GAGTAGATAATGCCAGCCTGTTAAACGCCGTCGACGAGTCTAACGGACACCAACCAGCGAACCAGCAGCG
TCGCGTCGGGCCAAGCGAAGCAGACGGCACGGCATCTCTGTCGCTGCCTCTGGACCCCTCTCGAGAGTTC
CGCTCCACCGTTGGACTTGCTCCGCTGTCGGCATCCAGAAATTGCGTGGCGGAGCGGCAGACGTGAGCCG
GCACGGCAGGCGGCCTCCTCCTCCTCTCACGGCACCGGCAGCTACGGGGGATTCCTTTCCCACCGCTCCT
TCGCTTTCCCTTCCTCGCCCGCCGTAATAAATAGACACCCCCTCCACACCCTCTTTCCCCAACCTCGTGT
TGTTCGGAGCGCACACACACACAACCAGATCTCCCCCAAATCCACCCGTCGGCACCTCCGCTTCAAGGTA
CGCCGCTCGTCCTCCCCCCCCCCCCTCTCTACCTTCTCTAGATCGGCGTTCCGGTCCATGGTTAGGGCCC
GGTAGTTCTACTTCTGTTCATGTTTGTGTTAGATCCGTGTTTGTGTTAGATCCGTGCTGCTAGCGTTCGT
ACACGGATGCGACCTGTACGTCAGACACGTTCTGATTGCTAACTTGCCAGTGTTTCTCTTTGGGGAATCC
TGGGATGGCTCTAGCCGTTCCGCAGACGGGATCGATTTCATGATTTTTTTTGTTTCGTTGCATAGGGTTT
GGTTTGCCCTTTTCCTTTATTTCAATATATGCCGTGCACTTGTTTGTCGGGTCATCTTTTCATGCTTTTT
TTTGTCTTGGTTGTGATGATGTGGTCTGGTTGGGCGGTCGTTCTAGATCGGAGTAGAATTAATTCTGTTT
CAAACTACCTGGTGGATTTATTAATTTTGGATCTGTATGTGTGTGCCATACATATTCATAGTTACGAATT
GAAGATGATGGATGGAAATATCGATCTAGGATAGGTATACATGTTGATGCGGGTTTTACTGATGCATATA
CAGAGATGCTTTTTGTTCGCTTGGTTGTGATGATGTGGTGTGGTTGGGCGGTCGTTCATTCGTTCTAGAT
CGGAGTAGAATACTGTTTCAAACTACCTGGTGTATTTATTAATTTTGGAACTGTATGTGTGTGTCATACA
TCTTCATAGTTACGAGTTTAAGATGGATGGAAATATCGATCTAGGATAGGTATACATGTTGATGTGGGTT
TTACTGATGCATATACATGATGGCATATGCAGCATCTATTCATATGCTCTAACCTTGAGTACCTATCTAT
TATAATAAACAAGTATGTTTTATAATTATTTTGATCTTGATATACTTGGATGATGGCATATGCAGCAGCT
ATATGTGGATTTTTTTAGCCCTGCCTTCATACGCTATTTATTTGCTTGGTACTGTTTCTTTTGTCGATGC
TCACCCTGTTGTTTGGTGTTACTTCCTGCAGGAAGCATGTCTGAGCCACCTCGGGCTGAGACCTTTGTAT
TCCTGGACCTAGAAGCCACTGGGCTCCCAAACATGGACCCTGAGATTGCAGAGATATCCCTTTTTGCTGT
TCACCGCTCTTCCCTGGAGAACCCAGAACGGGATGATTCTGGTTCCTTGGTGCTGCCCCGTGTTCTGGAC
AAGCTCACACTGTGCATGTGCCCGGAGCGCCCCTTTACTGCCAAGGCCAGTGAGATTACTGGTTTGAGCA
GCGAAAGCCTGATGCACTGCGGGAAGGCTGGTTTCAATGGCGCTGTGGTAAGGACACTGCAGGGCTTCCT
AAGCCGCCAGGAGGGCCCCATCTGCCTTGTGGCCCACAATGGCTTCGATTATGACTTCCCACTGCTGTGC
ACGGAGCTACAACGTCTGGGTGCCCATCTGCCCCAAGACACTGTCTGCCTGGACACACTGCCTGCATTGC
GGGGCCTGGACCGTGCTCACAGCCACGGCACCAGGGCTCAAGGCCGCAAAAGCTACAGCCTGGCCAGTCT
CTTCCACCGCTACTTCCAGGCTGAACCCAGTGCTGCCCATTCAGCAGAAGGTGATGTGCACACCCTGCTT
CTGATCTTCCTGCATCGTGCTCCTGAGCTGCTCGCCTGGGCAGATGAGCAGGCCCGCAGCTGGGCTCATA
TTGAGCCCATGTACGTGCCACCTGATGGTCCAAGCCTCGAAGCCGGCTCCGGCGCCACCAACTTCTCCCT
CCTCAAGCAAGCCGGCGACGTGGAGGAGAACCCAGGCCCAATGGACAAGAAGTACTCGATCGGCCTCGAC
ATCGGGACGAACTCAGTTGGCTGGGCCGTGATCACCGACGAGTACAAGGTGCCCTCTAAGAAGTTCAAGG
TCCTGGGGAACACCGACCGCCATTCCATCAAGAAGAACCTCATCGGCGCTCTCCTGTTCGACAGCGGGGA
GACCGCTGAGGCTACGAGGCTCAAGAGAACCGCTAGGCGCCGGTACACGAGAAGGAAGAACAGGATCTGC
TACCTCCAAGAGATTTTCTCCAACGAGATGGCCAAGGTTGACGATTCATTCTTCCACCGCCTGGAGGAGT
CTTTCCTCGTGGAGGAGGATAAGAAGCACGAGCGGCATCCCATCTTCGGCAACATCGTGGACGAGGTTGC
CTACCACGAGAAGTACCCTACGATCTACCATCTGCGGAAGAAGCTCGTGGACTCCACCGATAAGGCGGAC
CTCAGACTGATCTACCTCGCTCTGGCCCACATGATCAAGTTCCGCGGCCATTTCCTGATCGAGGGGGATC
TCAACCCAGACAACAGCGATGTTGACAAGCTGTTCATCCAACTCGTGCAGACCTACAACCAACTCTTCGA
GGAGAACCCGATCAACGCCTCTGGCGTGGACGCGAAGGCTATCCTGTCCGCGAGGCTCTCGAAGTCCAGG
AGGCTGGAGAACCTGATCGCTCAGCTCCCAGGCGAGAAGAAGAACGGCCTGTTCGGGAACCTCATCGCTC
TCAGCCTGGGGCTCACCCCGAACTTCAAGTCGAACTTCGATCTCGCTGAGGACGCCAAGCTGCAACTCTC
CAAGGACACCTACGACGATGACCTCGATAACCTCCTGGCCCAGATCGGCGATCAATACGCGGACCTGTTC
CTCGCTGCCAAGAACCTGTCGGACGCCATCCTCCTGTCAGATATCCTCCGCGTGAACACCGAGATCACGA
AGGCTCCACTCTCTGCCTCCATGATCAAGCGCTACGACGAGCACCATCAGGATCTGACCCTCCTGAAGGC
GCTGGTCCGCCAACAGCTCCCGGAGAAGTACAAGGAGATTTTCTTCGATCAGTCGAAGAACGGCTACGCT
GGGTACATCGACGGCGGGGCCTCACAAGAGGAGTTCTACAAGTTCATCAAGCCAATCCTGGAGAAGATGG
ACGGCACGGAGGAGCTCCTGGTGAAGCTCAACAGGGAGGACCTCCTGCGGAAGCAGAGAACCTTCGATAA
CGGCAGCATCCCCCACCAAATCCATCTCGGGGAGCTGCACGCCATCCTGAGAAGGCAAGAGGACTTCTAC
CCTTTCCTCAAGGATAACCGGGAGAAGATCGAGAAGATCCTGACCTTCAGAATCCCATACTACGTCGGCC
CTCTCGCGCGGGGGAACTCAAGATTCGCTTGGATGACCCGCAAGTCTGAGGAGACCATCACGCCGTGGAA
CTTCGAGGAGGTGGTGGACAAGGGCGCTAGCGCTCAGTCGTTCATCGAGAGGATGACCAACTTCGACAAG
AACCTGCCCAACGAGAAGGTGCTCCCTAAGCACTCGCTCCTGTACGAGTACTTCACCGTCTACAACGAGC
TCACGAAGGTGAAGTACGTCACCGAGGGCATGCGCAAGCCAGCGTTCCTGTCCGGGGAGCAGAAGAAGGC
TATCGTGGACCTCCTGTTCAAGACCAACCGGAAGGTCACGGTTAAGCAACTCAAGGAGGACTACTTCAAG
AAGATCGAGTGCTTCGATTCGGTCGAGATCAGCGGCGTTGAGGACCGCTTCAACGCCAGCCTCGGGACCT
ACCACGATCTCCTGAAGATCATCAAGGATAAGGACTTCCTGGACAACGAGGAGAACGAGGATATCCTGGA
GGACATCGTGCTGACCCTCACGCTGTTCGAGGACAGGGAGATGATCGAGGAGCGCCTGAAGACGTACGCC
CATCTCTTCGATGACAAGGTCATGAAGCAACTCAAGCGCCGGAGATACACCGGCTGGGGGAGGCTGTCCC
GCAAGCTCATCAACGGCATCCGGGACAAGCAGTCCGGGAAGACCATCCTCGACTTCCTCAAGAGCGATGG
CTTCGCCAACAGGAACTTCATGCAACTGATCCACGATGACAGCCTCACCTTCAAGGAGGATATCCAAAAG
GCTCAAGTGAGCGGCCAGGGGGACTCGCTGCACGAGCATATCGCGAACCTCGCTGGCTCCCCCGCGATCA
AGAAGGGCATCCTCCAGACCGTGAAGGTTGTGGACGAGCTCGTGAAGGTCATGGGCCGGCACAAGCCTGA
GAACATCGTCATCGAGATGGCCAGAGAGAACCAAACCACGCAGAAGGGGCAAAAGAACTCTAGGGAGCGC
ATGAAGCGCATCGAGGAGGGCATCAAGGAGCTGGGGTCCCAAATCCTCAAGGAGCACCCAGTGGAGAACA
CCCAACTGCAGAACGAGAAGCTCTACCTGTACTACCTCCAGAACGGCAGGGATATGTACGTGGACCAAGA
GCTGGATATCAACCGCCTCAGCGATTACGACGTCGATCATATCGTTCCCCAGTCTTTCCTGAAGGATGAC
TCCATCGACAACAAGGTCCTCACCAGGTCGGACAAGAACCGCGGCAAGTCAGATAACGTTCCATCTGAGG
AGGTCGTTAAGAAGATGAAGAACTACTGGAGGCAGCTCCTGAACGCCAAGCTGATCACGCAAAGGAAGTT
CGACAACCTCACCAAGGCTGAGAGAGGCGGGCTCTCAGAGCTGGACAAGGCCGGCTTCATCAAGCGGCAG
CTGGTCGAGACCAGACAAATCACGAAGCACGTTGCGCAAATCCTCGACTCTCGGATGAACACGAAGTACG
ATGAGAACGACAAGCTGATCAGGGAGGTTAAGGTGATCACCCTGAAGTCTAAGCTCGTCTCCGACTTCAG
GAAGGATTTCCAGTTCTACAAGGTTCGCGAGATCAACAACTACCACCATGCCCATGACGCTTACCTCAAC
GCTGTGGTCGGCACCGCTCTGATCAAGAAGTACCCAAAGCTGGAGTCCGAGTTCGTGTACGGGGACTACA
AGGTTTACGATGTGCGCAAGATGATCGCCAAGTCGGAGCAAGAGATCGGCAAGGCTACCGCCAAGTACTT
CTTCTACTCAAACATCATGAACTTCTTCAAGACCGAGATCACGCTGGCCAACGGCGAGATCCGGAAGAGA
CCGCTCATCGAGACCAACGGCGAGACGGGGGAGATCGTGTGGGACAAGGGCAGGGATTTCGCGACCGTCC
GCAAGGTTCTCTCCATGCCCCAGGTGAACATCGTCAAGAAGACCGAGGTCCAAACGGGCGGGTTCTCAAA
GGAGTCTATCCTGCCTAAGCGGAACAGCGACAAGCTCATCGCCAGAAAGAAGGACTGGGACCCAAAGAAG
TACGGCGGGTTCGACAGCCCTACCGTGGCCTACTCGGTCCTGGTTGTGGCGAAGGTTGAGAAGGGCAAGT
CCAAGAAGCTCAAGAGCGTGAAGGAGCTCCTGGGGATCACCATCATGGAGAGGTCCAGCTTCGAGAAGAA
CCCAATCGACTTCCTGGAGGCCAAGGGCTACAAGGAGGTGAAGAAGGACCTGATCATCAAGCTCCCGAAG
TACTCTCTCTTCGAGCTGGAGAACGGCAGGAAGAGAATGCTGGCTTCCGCTGGCGAGCTCCAGAAGGGGA
ACGAGCTCGCGCTGCCAAGCAAGTACGTGAACTTCCTCTACCTGGCTTCCCACTACGAGAAGCTCAAGGG
CAGCCCGGAGGACAACGAGCAAAAGCAGCTGTTCGTCGAGCAGCACAAGCATTACCTCGACGAGATCATC
GAGCAAATCTCCGAGTTCAGCAAGCGCGTGATCCTCGCCGACGCGAACCTGGATAAGGTCCTCTCCGCCT
ACAACAAGCACCGGGACAAGCCCATCAGAGAGCAAGCGGAGAACATCATCCATCTCTTCACCCTGACGAA
CCTCGGCGCTCCTGCTGCTTTCAAGTACTTCGACACCACGATCGATCGGAAGAGATACACCTCCACGAAG
GAGGTCCTGGACGCGACCCTCATCCACCAGTCGATCACCGGCCTGTACGAGACGAGGATCGACCTCTCAC
AACTCGGCGGGGATAAGAGACCCGCAGCAACCAAGAAGGCAGGGCAAGCAAAGAAGAAGAAGTGACTCGA
GATATGAAGATGAAGATGAAATATTTGGTGTGTCAAATAAAAAGCTTGTGTGCTTAAGTTTGTGTTTTTT
TCTTGGCTTGTTGTGTTATGAATTTGTGGCTTTTTCTAATATTAAATGAATGTAAGATCACATTATAATG
AATAAACAAATGTTTCTATAATCCATTGTGAATGTTTTGTTGGATCTCTTCTGCAGCATATAACTACTGT
ATGTGCTATGGTATGGACTATGGAATATGATTAAAGATAAGGAGCTCCGGTGACGGACGACCAAGCCCGT
TATTCTGACAGTTCTGGTGCTCAACACATTTATATTTATCAAGGAGCACATTGTTACTCACTGCTAGGAG
GGAATCGAACTAGGAATATTGATCAGAGGAACTACGAGAGAGCTGAAGATAACTGCCCTCTAGCTCTCAC
TGATCTGGGTCGCATAGTGAGATGCAGCCCACGTGAGTTCAGCAACGGTCTAGCGCTGGGCTTTTAGGCC
CGCATGATCGGGCTTTTGTCGGGTGGTCGACGTGTTCACGATTGGGGAGAGCAACGCAGCAGTTCCTCTT
AGTTTAGTCCCACCTCGCCTGTCCAGCAGAGTTCTGACCGGTTTATAAACTCGCTTGCTGCATCAGACTT
GACGGACACGAGCACCATGGGTTTTAGAGCTAGAAATAGCAAGTTAAAATAAGGCTAGTCCGTTATCAAC
TTGAAAAAGTGGCACCGAGTCGGTGCTTTTTTTCCGGCGAGCTTTGGGTACGTCACGTGGCTCGAGCGCG
TAGTCCTCGGTAATATCGCAGAACAAAAGTACCTGATATCGAGTGTACTTCAAGTCACACCGGCGAGTGC
CAGCCAGGACAGAAATGCCTCGACTTCGCTGCTACCCAAGGTTGCCGGGTGACGCACACCGTGGAAACGG
ATGAAGGCACGAACCCAGTGGACATAAGCCTGTTCGGTTCGTAAGCTGTAATGCAAGTAGCGTATGCGCT
CACGCAACTGGTCCAGAACCTTGACCGAACGCAGCGGTGGTAACGGCGCAGTGGCGGTTTTCATGGCTTG
TTATGACTGTTTTTTTGGGGTACAGTCTATGCCTCGGGCATCCAAGCAGCAAGCGCGTTACGCCGTGGGT
CGATGTTTGATGTTATGGAGCAGCAACGATGTTACGCAGCAGGGCAGTCGCCCTAAAACAAAGTTAAACA
TTATGAGGGAAGCGGTGATCGCCGAAGTATCGACTCAACTATCAGAGGTAGTTGGCGTCATCGAGCGCCA
TCTCGAACCGACGTTGCTGGCCGTACATTTGTACGGCTCCGCAGTGGATGGCGGCCTGAAGCCACACAGT
GATATTGATTTGCTGGTTACGGTGACCGTAAGGCTTGATGAAACAACGCGGCGAGCTTTGATCAACGACC
TTTTGGAAACTTCGGCTTCCCCTGGAGAGAGCGAGATTCTCCGCGCTGTAGAAGTCACCATTGTTGTGCA
CGACGACATCATTCCGTGGCGTTATCCAGCTAAGCGCGAACTGCAATTTGGAGAATGGCAGCGCAATGAC
ATTCTTGCAGGTATCTTCGAGCCAGCCACGATCGACATTGATCTGGCTATCTTGCTGACAAAAGCAAGAG
AACATAGCGTTGCCTTGGTAGGTCCAGCGGCGGAGGAACTCTTTGATCCGGTTCCTGAACAGGATCTATT
TGAGGCGCTAAATGAAACCTTAACGCTATGGAACTCGCCGCCCGACTGGGCTGGCGATGAGCGAAATGTA
GTGCTTACGTTGTCCCGCATTTGGTACAGCGCAGTAACCGGCAAAATCGCGCCGAAGGATGTCGCTGCCG
ACTGGGCAATGGAGCGCCTGCCGGCCCAGTATCAGCCCGTCATACTTGAAGCTAGACAGGCTTATCTTGG
ACAAGAAGAAGATCGCTTGGCCTCGCGCGCAGATCAGTTGGAAGAATTTGTCCACTACGTGAAAGGCGAG
ATCACCAAGGTAGTCGGCAAATAACCCTCGAGC
Features (pLannotate 1.2.2; 9 found; start..end, strand, type, name):
     84..672     +  rep_origin     ori: high-copy-number ColE1/pMB1/pBR322/pUC origin of replication
    905..2895    +  promoter       Ubi promoter: maize polyubiquitin gene promoter
   2907..3614    +  CDS            Trex2: TREX2_MOUSE - Experimental evidence at protein level: Swiss-Prot protein existence level 1. Exonuclease with a preference for double-stranded DNA with mismatched 3' termini. May play a role in DNA repair. From Mus musculus (Mouse).
   3681..7784    +  CDS            cas9: CAS9_STRP1 - Also known as csn1 From Streptococcus pyogenes serotype M1.
   7843..8091    +  terminator     HSP terminator: efficient transcription terminator from the Arabidopsis thaliana heat shock protein 18.2 gene (Nagaya et al., 2010)
   8491..8566    +  misc_RNA       gRNA scaffold: guide RNA scaffold for the Streptococcus pyogenes CRISPR/Cas9 system
   8771..8794    +  promoter       Pc promoter (fragment): intI1 (promoter lies within the coding sequence); class 1 integron promoter
   8970..9026    +  CDS            GmR (fragment): gentamycin acetyltransferase; aacC1; confers resistance to gentamycin
   9033..9824    +  CDS            SmR: aminoglycoside adenylyltransferase (Murphy, 1985); aadA; confers resistance to spectinomycin and streptomycin
