[The description below was written by a language model from this plasmid's Addgene catalogue record and pLannotate feature annotations shown in this document.]
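Description:
pTC436 is a plant CRISPR/Cas9 expression plasmid built on the pTRANS_100 backbone, described in the record as a protoplast vector, meaning it is meant for direct DNA delivery into plant protoplasts. No T-DNA borders or plant selectable marker appear among the annotated features. In bacteria it replicates from a high-copy ColE1/pUC-type origin and is selected with spectinomycin through the aadA (SmR) aminoglycoside adenylyltransferase gene. A short fragment of a class 1 integron Pc promoter and a remnant of a gentamicin acetyltransferase gene lie just upstream of this marker and appear to be carried along with the resistance cassette.

The main payload is a single transcription unit driven by the maize polyubiquitin (Ubi) promoter, a strong constitutive promoter suited to monocots such as barley. It contains the mouse Trex2 3' exonuclease coding sequence, followed after a short gap by Streptococcus pyogenes Cas9, and ends with the Arabidopsis HSP18.2 terminator. The element joining the two coding sequences is not annotated, so the record does not say how they are co-expressed. Downstream sits an S. pyogenes gRNA scaffold, which carries the gRNA38 spacer targeting the barley MLO gene. The promoter driving the guide RNA is not identified in the feature table.

TREX2 is co-expressed with Cas9 to process the DNA ends at the cut site, an approach generally used to increase the frequency of deletion-type mutations arising from imprecise repair. The construct belongs to a modular plant genome-engineering toolkit and is suited to transient tests of targeted mutagenesis at MLO in barley protoplasts.
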