Addgene plasmid #91222: pTC436
Purpose: protoplast vector expressing gRNA38 targeting barley MLO (with TREX2 expression)
Depositing lab: Daniel Voytas. Depositing organization: University of Minnesota. Publication: A multi-purpose toolkit to enable advanced genome engineering in plants. Cermak T, Curtin SJ, Gil-Humanes J, Cegan R, Kono TJY, Konecna E, Belanto JJ, Starker CG, Mathre JW, Greenstein RL, Voytas DF. Plant Cell. 2017 May 18. pii: tpc.00922.2016. doi: 10.1105/tpc.16.00922. PubMed 28522548.
Backbone
  Vector backbone: pTRANS_100
  Vector type: Plant Expression, CRISPR
Growth in bacteria
  Bacterial resistance: Spectinomycin, 50 μg/mL
  Growth temperature: 37°C
  Growth strain: DH5alpha
  Copy number: High Copy
Gene/Insert
  Gene/Insert name: gRNA targeting barley MLO
  gRNA/shRNA sequence: gRNA38: GACGGACACGAGCACCATGG
  Cloning method: Restriction Enzyme; 5′ cloning site unknown (unknown if destroyed); 3′ cloning site unknown (unknown if destroyed)
  Sequencing primers: 5′ unknown
Terms and licenses: Academic/Nonprofit Terms; Industry Terms: Not Available to Industry
How to cite: pTC436 was a gift from Daniel Voytas (Addgene plasmid # 91222 ; http://n2t.net/addgene:91222 ; RRID:Addgene_91222)
